>Addgene plasmid #136896 | pRRL-mU6-GFPGO2-IRES-mScarletI | addgene full sequence | sequence record 271404 | Addgene NGS Result
TTAATGTAGTCTTATGCAATACTCTTGTAGTCTTGCAACATGGTAACGATGAGTTAGCAACATGCCTTAC
AAGGAGAGAAAAAGCACCGTGCATGCCGATTGGTGGAAGTAAGGTGGTACGATCGTGCCTTATTAGGAAG
GCAACAGACGGGTCTGACATGGATTGGACGAACCACTGAATTGCCGCATTGCAGAGATATTGTATTTAAG
TGCCTAGCTCGATACATAAACGGGTCTCTCTGGTTAGACCAGATCTGAGCCTGGGAGCTCTCTGGCTAAC
TAGGGAACCCACTGCTTAAGCCTCAATAAAGCTTGCCTTGAGTGCTTCAAGTAGTGTGTGCCCGTCTGTT
GTGTGACTCTGGTAACTAGAGATCCCTCAGACCCTTTTAGTCAGTGTGGAAAATCTCTAGCAGTGGCGCC
CGAACAGGGACTTGAAAGCGAAAGGGAAACCAGAGGAGCTCTCTCGACGCAGGACTCGGCTTGCTGAAGC
GCGCACGGCAAGAGGCGAGGGGCGGCGACTGGTGAGTACGCCAAAAATTTTGACTAGCGGAGGCTAGAAG
GAGAGAGATGGGTGCGAGAGCGTCAGTATTAAGCGGGGGAGAATTAGATCGCGATGGGAAAAAATTCGGT
TAAGGCCAGGGGGAAAGAAAAAATATAAATTAAAACATATAGTATGGGCAAGCAGGGAGCTAGAACGATT
CGCAGTTAATCCTGGCCTGTTAGAAACATCAGAAGGCTGTAGACAAATACTGGGACAGCTACAACCATCC
CTTCAGACAGGATCAGAAGAACTTAGATCATTATATAATACAGTAGCAACCCTCTATTGTGTGCATCAAA
GGATAGAGATAAAAGACACCAAGGAAGCTTTAGACAAGATAGAGGAAGAGCAAAACAAAAGTAAGACCAC
CGCACAGCAAGCGGCCGCTGATCTTCAGACCTGGAGGAGGAGATATGAGGGACAATTGGAGAAGTGAATT
ATATAAATATAAAGTAGTAAAAATTGAACCATTAGGAGTAGCACCCACCAAGGCAAAGAGAAGAGTGGTG
CAGAGAGAAAAAAGAGCAGTGGGAATAGGAGCTTTGTTCCTTGGGTTCTTGGGAGCAGCAGGAAGCACTA
TGGGCGCAGCGTCAATGACGCTGACGGTACAGGCCAGACAATTATTGTCTGGTATAGTGCAGCAGCAGAA
CAATTTGCTGAGGGCTATTGAGGCGCAACAGCATCTGTTGCAACTCACAGTCTGGGGCATCAAGCAGCTC
CAGGCAAGAATCCTGGCTGTGGAAAGATACCTAAAGGATCAACAGCTCCTGGGGATTTGGGGTTGCTCTG
GAAAACTCATTTGCACCACTGCTGTGCCTTGGAATGCTAGTTGGAGTAATAAATCTCTGGAACAGATTTG
GAATCACACGACCTGGATGGAGTGGGACAGAGAAATTAACAATTACACAAGCTTAATACACTCCTTAATT
GAAGAATCGCAAAACCAGCAAGAAAAGAATGAACAAGAATTATTGGAATTAGATAAATGGGCAAGTTTGT
GGAATTGGTTTAACATAACAAATTGGCTGTGGTATATAAAATTATTCATAATGATAGTAGGAGGCTTGGT
AGGTTTAAGAATAGTTTTTGCTGTACTTTCTATAGTGAATAGAGTTAGGCAGGGATATTCACCATTATCG
TTTCAGACCCACCTCCCAACCCCGAGGGGACCCGACAGGCCCGAAGGAATAGAAGAAGAAGGTGGAGAGA
GAGACAGAGACAGATCCATTCGATTAGTGAACGGATCTCGACGGTATCGGTTAACTTTTAAAAGAAAAGG
GGGGATTGGGGGGTACAGTGCAGGGGAAAGAATAGTAGACATAATAGCAACAGACATACAAACTAAAGAA
TTACAAAAACAAATTACAAAAATTCAAAATTTTATCGATCACGAGACTAGCCTCGATCGCAATTCTGCAG
ACAAATGGCTCTAGATCTAGAGATCCGACGCCGCCATCTCTAGGCCCGCGCCGGCCCCCTCGCACAGACT
TGTGGGAGAAGCTCGGCTACTCCCCTGCCCCGGTTAATTTGCATATAATATTTCCTAGTAACTATAGAGG
CTTAATGTGCGATAAAAGACAGATAATCTGTTCTTTTTAATACTAGCTACATTTTACATGATAGGCTTGG
ATTTCTATAAGAGATACAAATACTAAATTATTATTTTAAAAAACAGCACAAAAGGAAACTCACCCTAACT
GTAAAGTAATTGTGTGTTTTGAGACTATAAATATGCATGCGAGAAAAGCCTTGTTTGCACGACGGTAAGC
AAGGGCGTTTAAGAGCTATGCTGGAAACAGCATAGCAAGTTTAAATAAGGCTAGTCCGTTATCAACTTGA
AAAAGTGGCACCGAGTCGGTGCTTTTTTGTTTTAAGTCTCGAGATCGAGGGCTAGCGACTAGCTGCAGTA
ACGCCATTTTGCAAGGCATGGAAAAATACCAAACCAAGAATAGAGAAGTTCAGATCAAGGGCGGGTACAT
GAAAATAGCTAACGTTGGGCCAAACAGGATATCTGCGGTGAGCAGTTTCGGCCCCGGCCCGGGGCCAAGA
ACAGATGGTCACCGCAGTTTCGGCCCCGGCCCGAGGCCAAGAACAGATGGTCCCCAGATATGGCCCAACC
CTCAGCAGTTTCTTAAGACCCATCAGATGTTTCCAGGCTCCCCCAAGGACCTGAAATGACCCTGCGCCTT
ATTTGAATTAACCAATCAGCCTGCTTCTCGCTTCTGTTCGCGCGCTTCTGCTTCCCGAGCTCTATAAAAG
AGCTCACAACCCCTCACTCGGCGCGCCAGTCCTCCGACAGAATTCAGCACGACGGTAAGCAAGGGCGGGC
CAAAGAAGAAACGGAAAGTAGGCGGCTCCCCCAAGAAGAAGCGGAAGGTAAGCAAGGGCGAGGAGCTGTT
CACCGGGGTGGTGCCCATCCTGGTCGAGCTGGACGGCGACGTAAACGGCCACAAGTTCAGCGTGTCCGGC
GAGGGCGAGGGCGATGCCACCTACGGCAAGCTGACCCTGAAGTTCATCTGCACCACCGGCAAGCTGCCCG
TGCCCTGGCCCACCCTCGTGACCACCCTGACCTACGGCGTGCAGTGCTTCAGCCGCTACCCCGACCACAT
GAAGCAGCACGACTTCTTCAAGTCCGCCATGCCCGAAGGCTACGTCCAGGAGCGCACCATCTTCTTCAAG
GACGACGGCAACTACAAGACCCGCGCCGAGGTGAAGTTCGAGGGCGACACCCTGGTGAACCGCATCGAGC
TGAAGGGCATCGACTTCAAGGAGGACGGCAACATCCTGGGGCACAAGCTGGAGTACAACTACAACAGCCA
CAACGTCTATATCATGGCCGACAAGCAGAAGAACGGCATCAAGGTGAACTTCAAGATCCGCCACAACATC
GAGGACGGCAGCGTGCAGCTCGCCGACCACTACCAGCAGAACACCCCCATCGGCGACGGCCCCGTGCTGC
TGCCCGACAACCACTACCTGAGCACCCAGTCCGCCCTGAGCAAAGACCCCAACGAGAAGCGCGATCACAT
GGTCCTGCTGGAGTTCGTGACCGCCGCCGGGATCACTCTCGGCATGGACGAGCTGTACAAGTAATGACGT
CTCCCCGGGTAATCCGGACTCGACCTGCAGCCAAGCTTATCACGCGTTGAGAACTTCAGGGTGAGTTTGG
GCCCCCCCCTAACGTTACTGGCCGAAGCCGCTTGGAATAAGGCCGGTGTGCGTTTGTCTATATGTTATTT
TCCACCATATTGCCGTCTTTTGGCAATGTGAGGGCCCGGAAACCTGGCCCTGTCTTCTTGACGAGCATTC
CTAGGGGTCTTTCCCCTCTCGCCAAAGGAATGCAAGGTCTGTTGAATGTCGTGAAGGAAGCAGTTCCTCT
GGAAGCTTCTTGAAGACAAACAACGTCTGTAGCGACCCTTTGCAGGCAGCGGAACCCCCCACCTGGCGAC
AGGTGCCTCTGCGGCCAAAAGCCACGTGTATAAGATACACCTGCAAAGGCGGCACAACCCCAGTGCCACG
TTGTGAGTTGGATAGTTGTGGAAAGAGTCAAATGGCTCTCCTCAAGCGTATTCAACAAGGGGCTGAAGGA
TGCCCAGAAGGTACCCCATTGTATGGGATCTGATCTGGGGCCTCGGTGCACATGCTTTACATGTGTTTAG
TCGAGGTTAAAAAAACGTCTAGGCCCCCCGAACCACGGGGACGTGGTTTTCCTTTGAAAAACACGATGAT
AATATGGCCACAACCATGGGCAGCGACCCAAAGAAGAAGCGGAAAGTGGACCCCAAGAAAAAGAGAAAGG
TGGACCCCAAAAAGAAGCGGAAGGTGGGCAGCCCCGTGGCCACAATGGTGAGCAAGGGCGAGGCCGTGAT
CAAGGAGTTCATGAGGTTCAAGGTGCACATGGAGGGCTCCATGAACGGTCACGAGTTCGAAATCGAGGGC
GAAGGCGAGGGCAGGCCCTACGAGGGCACCCAGACCGCCAAGCTGAAGGTGACAAAGGGCGGCCCCCTGC
CCTTCTCCTGGGACATCCTGTCCCCTCAGTTCATGTACGGCTCCAGGGCCTTCATCAAGCACCCCGCCGA
CATCCCCGACTACTACAAGCAGTCCTTCCCCGAGGGCTTCAAGTGGGAGAGGGTGATGAACTTCGAGGAC
GGCGGCGCCGTGACCGTGACCCAGGACACCTCCCTGGAGGACGGCACCCTGATCTACAAGGTGAAGCTGA
GGGGCACCAACTTCCCTCCTGACGGCCCCGTGATGCAGAAGAAGACAATGGGCTGGGAGGCCTCCACCGA
GAGGCTGTACCCCGAGGACGGCGTGCTGAAGGGCGACATCAAGATGGCCCTGAGGCTGAAGGACGGCGGC
AGATACCTGGCCGACTTCAAGACCACCTACAAGGCCAAGAAGCCCGTGCAGATGCCCGGCGCCTACAACG
TGGACAGGAAGCTGGACATCACCTCCCACAACGAGGACTACACCGTGGTGGAGCAGTACGAGAGGTCCGA
GGGCAGGCACTCCACCGGCGGCATGGACGAGCTGTATAAGTGAGTCGACTTCGAAACGCGTCTGGAACAA
TCAACCTCTGGATTACAAAATTTGTGAAAGATTGACTGGTATTCTTAACTATGTTGCTCCTTTTACGCTA
TGTGGATACGCTGCTTTAATGCCTTTGTATCATGCTATTGCTTCCCGTATGGCTTTCATTTTCTCCTCCT
TGTATAAATCCTGGTTGCTGTCTCTTTATGAGGAGTTGTGGCCCGTTGTCAGGCAACGTGGCGTGGTGTG
CACTGTGTTTGCTGACGCAACCCCCACTGGTTGGGGCATTGCCACCACCTGTCAGCTCCTTTCCGGGACT
TTCGCTTTCCCCCTCCCTATTGCCACGGCGGAACTCATCGCCGCCTGCCTTGCCCGCTGCTGGACAGGGG
CTCGGCTGTTGGGCACTGACAATTCCGTGGTGTTGTCGGGGAAGCTGACGTCCTTTCCATGGCTGCTCGC
CTGTGTTGCCACCTGGATTCTGCGCGGGACGTCCTTCTGCTACGTCCCTTCGGCCCTCAATCCAGCGGAC
CTTCCTTCCCGCGGCCTGCTGCCGGCTCTGCGGCCTCTTCCGCGTCTTCGCCTTCGCCCTCAGACGAGTC
GGATCTCCCTTTGGGCCGCCTCCCCGCCTGGAATTAATTCTGCAGTCGAGACCTAGAAAAACATGGAGCA
ATCACAAGTAGCAATACAGCAGCTACCAATGCTGATTGTGCCTGGCTAGAAGCACAAGAGGAGGAGGAGG
TGGGTTTTCCAGTCACACCTCAGGTACCTTTAAGACCAATGACTTACAAGGCAGCTGTAGATCTTAGCCA
CTTTTTAAAAGAAAAGGGGGGACTGGAAGGGCTAATTCACTCCCAACGAAGACAAGATCTGCTTTTTGCT
TGTACTGGGTCTCTCTGGTTAGACCAGATCTGAGCCTGGGAGCTCTCTGGCTAACTAGGGAACCCACTGC
TTAAGCCTCAATAAAGCTTGCCTTGAGTGCTTCAAGTAGTGTGTGCCCGTCTGTTGTGTGACTCTGGTAA
CTAGAGATCCCTCAGACCCTTTTAGTCAGTGTGGAAAATCTCTAGCAGTAGTAGTTCATGTCATCTTATT
ATTCAGTATTTATAACTTGCAAAGAAATGAATATCAGAGAGTGAGAGGAACTTGTTTATTGCAGCTTATA
ATGGTTACAAATAAAGCAATAGCATCACAAATTTCACAAATAAAGCATTTTTTTCACTGCATTCTAGTTG
TGGTTTGTCCAAACTCATCAATGTATCTTATCATGTCTGGCTCTAGCTATCCCGCCCCTAACTCCGCCCA
TCCCGCCCCTAACTCCGCCCAGTTCCGCCCATTCTCCGCCCCATGGCTGACTAATTTTTTTTATTTATGC
AGAGGCCGAGGCCGCCTCGGCCTCTGAGCTATTCCAGAAGTAGTGAGGAGGCTTTTTTGGAGGCCTAGGG
ACGTACCCAATTCGCCCTATAGTGAGTCGTATTACGCGCGCTCACTGGCCGTCGTTTTACAACGTCGTGA
CTGGGAAAACCCTGGCGTTACCCAACTTAATCGCCTTGCAGCACATCCCCCTTTCGCCAGCTGGCGTAAT
AGCGAAGAGGCCCGCACCGATCGCCCTTCCCAACAGTTGCGCAGCCTGAATGGCGAATGGG
[124 nt withheld, positions 6712-6835]
C
[91 nt withheld, positions 6837-6927]
A
[49 nt withheld, positions 6929-6977]
CCTTTGACGTTGGAGTCCACGTTCTTT
[37 nt withheld, positions 7005-7041]
ACCCTATCTCGGTCTATTCTTTTGATTTATAAGGGATTTTGCCGATTTCGGCCTATTGGTTAAAAAATGA
GCTGATTTAACAAAAATTTAACGCGAATTTTAACAAAATATTAACGCTTACAATTTAGGTGGCACTTTTC
GGGGAAATGTGCGCGGAACCCCTATTTGTTTATTTTTCTAAATACATTCAAATATGTATCCGCTCATGAG
ACAATAACCCTGATAAATGCTTCAATAATATTGAAAAAGGAAGAGTATGAGTATTCAACATTTCCGTGTC
GCCCTTATTCCCTTTTTTGCGGCATTTTGCCTTCCTGTTTTTGCTCACCCAGAAACGCTGGTGAAAGTAA
AAGATGCTGAAGATCAGTTGGGTGCACGAGTGGGTTACATCGAACTGGATCTCAACAGCGGTAAGATCCT
TGAGAGTTTTCGCCCCGAAGAACGTTTTCCAATGATGAGCACTTTTAAAGTTCTGCTATGTGGCGCGGTA
TTATCCCGTATTGACGCCGGGCAAGAGCAACTCGGTCGCCGCATACACTATTCTCAGAATGACTTGGTTG
AGTACTCACCAGTCACAGAAAAGCATCTTACGGATGGCATGACAGTAAGAGAATTATGCAGTGCTGCCAT
AACCATGAGTGATAACACTGCGGCCAACTTACTTCTGACAACGATCGGAGGACCGAAGGAGCTAACCGCT
TTTTTGCACAACATGGGGGATCATGTAACTCGCCTTGATCGTTGGGAACCGGAGCTGAATGAAGCCATAC
CAAACGACGAGCGTGACACCACGATGCCTGTAGCAATGGCAACAACGTTGCGCAAACTATTAACTGGCGA
ACTACTTACTCTAGCTTCCCGGCAACAATTAATAGACTGGATGGAGGCGGATAAAGTTGCAGGACCACTT
CTGCGCTCGGCCCTTCCGGCTGGCTGGTTTATTGCTGATAAATCTGGAGCCGGTGAGCGTGGGTCTCGCG
GTATCATTGCAGCACTGGGGCCAGATGGTAAGCCCTCCCGTATCGTAGTTATCTACACGACGGGGAGTCA
GGCAACTATGGATGAACGAAATAGACAGATCGCTGAGATAGGTGCCTCACTGATTAAGCATTGGTAACTG
TCAGACCAAGTTTACTCATATATACTTTAGATTGATTTAAAACTTCATTTTTAATTTAAAAGGATCTAGG
TGAAGATCCTTTTTGATAATCTCATGACCAAAATCCCTTAACGTGAGTTTTCGTTCCACTGAGCGTCAGA
CCCCGTAGAAAAGATCAAAGGATCTTCTTGAGATCCTTTTTTTCTGCGCGTAATCTGCTGCTTGCAAACA
AAAAAACCACCGCTACCAGCGGTGGTTTGTTTGCCGGATCAAGAGCTACCAACTCTTTTTCCGAAGGTAA
CTGGCTTCAGCAGAGCGCAGATACCAAATACTGTTCTTCTAGTGTAGCCGTAGTTAGGCCACCACTTCAA
GAACTCTGTAGCACCGCCTACATACCTCGCTCTGCTAATCCTGTTACCAGTGGCTGCTGCCAGTGGCGAT
AAGTCGTGTCTTACCGGGTTGGACTCAAGACGATAGTTACCGGATAAGGCGCAGCGGTCGGGCTGAACGG
GGGGTTCGTGCACACAGCCCAGCTTGGAGCGAACGACCTACACCGAACTGAGATACCTACAGCGTGAGCT
ATGAGAAAGCGCCACGCTTCCCGAAGGGAGAAAGGCGGACAGGTATCCGGTAAGCGGCAGGGTCGGAACA
GGAGAGCGCACGAGGGAGCTTCCAGGGGGAAACGCCTGGTATCTTTATAGTCCTGTCGGGTTTCGCCACC
TCTGACTTGAGCGTCGATTTTTGTGATGCTCGTCAGGGGGGCGGAGCCTATGGAAAAACGCCAGCAACGC
GGCCTTTTTACGGTTCCTGGCCTTTTGCTGGCCTTTTGCTCACATGTTCTTTCCTGCGTTATCCCCTGAT
TCTGTGGATAACCGTATTACCGCCTTTGAGTGAGCTGATACCGCTCGCCGCAGCCGAACGACCGAGCGCA
GCGAGTCAGTGAGCGAGGAAGCGGAAGAGCGCCCAATACGCAAACCGCCTCTCCCCGCGCGTTGGCCGAT
TCATTAATGCAGCTGGCACGACAGGTTTCCCGACTGGAAAGCGGGCAGTGAGCGCAACGCAATTAATGTG
AGTTAGCTCACTCATTAGGCACCCCAGGCTTTACACTTTATGCTTCCGGCTCGTATGTTGTGTGGAATTG
TGAGCGGATAACAATTTCACACAGGAAACAGCTATGACCATGATTACGCCAAGCGCGCAATTAACCCTCA
CTAAAGGGAACAAAAGCTGGAGCTGCAAGC
Features (pLannotate 1.2.2; 29 found; start..end, strand, type, name):
      5..231     +  promoter       RSV promoter: Rous sarcoma virus enhancer/promoter
    232..412     +  LTR            5' LTR (truncated): truncated 5' long terminal repeat (LTR) from HIV-1
    459..584     +  misc_feature   HIV-1 Ψ: packaging signal of human immunodeficiency virus type 1
    568..931     +  CDS            HIV-1 gag (fragment): gag protein from human immunodeficiency virus 1; gag
   1077..1310    +  misc_feature   RRE: The Rev response element (RRE) of HIV-1 allows for Rev-dependent mRNA export from the nucleus to the cytoplasm.
   1687..1787    +  CDS            Rev (fragment): human immunodeficiency virus 1 (HIV-1) Rev protein; rev; enhances nuclear export of unspliced and incompletely spliced viral mRNAs
   1806..1923    +  misc_feature   cPPT/CTS: central polypurine tract and central termination sequence of HIV-1
   1982..2295    +  promoter       U6 promoter: RNA polymerase III promoter for mouse U6 snRNA (Das et al., 1988)
   2335..2402    +  misc_RNA       tracrRNA (fragment): trans-activating CRISPR RNA for the Streptococcus pyogenes CRISPR/Cas9 system
   2448..2841    +  promoter       SFFV promoter: spleen focus-forming virus long terminal repeat (LTR) promoter
   2921..3634    +  CDS            EGFP: the original enhanced GFP (Yang et al., 1996) mammalian codon-optimized
   3810..4272    +  misc_feature   IRES: internal ribosome entry site (IRES) of the encephalomyocarditis virus (EMCV)
   4385..5080    +  CDS            mScarlet-I: mScarlet-I is a basic (constitutively fluorescent) red fluorescent protein published in 2016, derived from synthetic construct. It is reported to be a rapidly-maturing monomer with moderate acid sensitivity.
   5109..5697    +  misc_feature   WPRE: woodchuck hepatitis virus posttranscriptional regulatory element
   5714..5902    +  CDS            nef (fragment): NEF_HV1Z2 - Experimental evidence at protein level: Swiss-Prot protein existence level 1. Extracellular Nef protein targets CD4(+) T-lymphocytes for apoptosis by interacting with CXCR4 surface receptors. From Human immunodeficiency virus type 1 group M subtype D (isolate Z2/CDC-Z34) (HIV-1).
   5904..6137    +  LTR            3' LTR (ΔU3): self-inactivating 3' long terminal repeat (LTR) from HIV-1
   6209..6330    +  polyA_signal   SV40 poly(A) signal: SV40 polyadenylation signal
   6370..6505    +  rep_origin     SV40 ori: SV40 origin of replication
   6526..6544    -  promoter       T7 promoter: promoter for bacteriophage T7 RNA polymerase
   6552..6707    +  CDS            lacZα (fragment): LacZα fragment of β-galactosidase; lacZ fragment
   6712..7140    +  rep_origin     f1 ori (sequence partly withheld): f1 bacteriophage origin of replication; arrow indicates direction of (+) strand synthesis
   7193..7297    +  promoter       AmpR promoter: bla
   7298..8158    +  CDS            AmpR: β-lactamase; bla; confers resistance to ampicillin, carbenicillin, and related antibiotics
   8329..8917    +  rep_origin     ori: high-copy-number ColE1/pMB1/pBR322/pUC origin of replication
   9100..9192    +  CDS            lacI (fragment): lac repressor; lacI; The lac repressor binds to the lac operator to inhibit transcription in E. coli. This inhibition can be relieved by adding lactose or isopropyl-β-D-thiogalactopyranoside (IPTG).
   9205..9226    +  protein_bind   CAP binding site: CAP binding activates transcription in the presence of cAMP. E. coli catabolite activator protein
   9241..9271    +  promoter       lac promoter: promoter for the E. coli lac operon
   9279..9295    +  protein_bind   lac operator: The lac repressor binds to the lac operator to inhibit transcription in E. coli. This inhibition can be relieved by adding lactose or isopropyl-β-D-thiogalactopyranoside (IPTG). lac repressor encoded by lacI
   9340..9358    +  promoter       T3 promoter: promoter for bacteriophage T3 RNA polymerase
