[The description below was written by a language model from this plasmid's Addgene catalogue record and pLannotate feature annotations shown in this document.]
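Description:
pRRL-mU6-GFPGO2-IRES-mScarletI is a third-generation-style, self-inactivating HIV-1 lentiviral transfer vector on the pRRL backbone, designed as an all-in-one fluorescent reporter of base editing activity in mammalian cells. The viral genome is transcribed from a chimeric RSV promoter/truncated 5' LTR and carries the Ψ packaging signal with a partial gag region, the RRE for Rev-dependent nuclear export, the cPPT/CTS, a WPRE to enhance transcript expression, and a ΔU3 3' LTR, followed by an SV40 poly(A) signal and SV40 origin. In bacteria it is maintained by a high-copy ColE1/pUC-type origin with ampicillin resistance. An f1 origin and remnants of the lac region, flanked by T7 and T3 promoters, are also present.

The payload has two expression units. A mouse U6 Pol III promoter drives a guide RNA (sgGO) built on the S. pyogenes Cas9 scaffold. Downstream, the SFFV promoter drives a bicistronic transcript encoding GFPGO2, an EGFP-based reporter with a 2xNLS, followed by an EMCV IRES and mScarlet-I carrying a 3xNLS. The record lists an ATG>ACG mutation in the insert, which, given the vector's stated purpose, is presumably a disabled GFP start codon that prevents green fluorescence until it is corrected. The co-expressed sgGO would direct a separately supplied base editor to this site, where conversion back to ATG would switch on nuclear GFP. Nuclear mScarlet-I is translated constitutively through the IRES and serves as the marker for transduced cells, as no drug selection cassette is present. The vector is used to detect, quantify and enrich cells with base editing activity.
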