Addgene plasmid #136896: pRRL-mU6-GFPGO2-IRES-mScarletI
Purpose: Lentivirus for base editing activatable GFP expression in mammalian cells. All-in-one vector with sgGO.
Depositing lab: Lukas Dow. Depositing organization: Cornell University. Publication: GO: a functional reporter system to identify and enrich base editing activity. Katti A, Foronda M, Zimmerman J, Diaz B, Zafra MP, Goswami S, Dow LE. Nucleic Acids Res. 2020 Feb 29. pii: 5766653. doi: 10.1093/nar/gkaa124. PubMed 32112097.
Backbone
  Vector backbone: pRRL
  Vector type: Lentiviral
  Selectable markers: mScarlet
Growth in bacteria
  Bacterial resistance: Ampicillin, 100 μg/mL
  Growth temperature: 30°C
  Growth strain: NEB Stable
  Copy number: High Copy
Gene/Insert
  Gene/Insert name: GFPGO2-IRES-mScarletI
  gRNA/shRNA sequence: GCACGACGGTAAGCAAGGGC
  Species: Synthetic
  Mutation: ATG>ACG
  Promoter: SFFV
  Tag / fusion protein: 2xNLS on GFP, 3xNLS on mScarlet (N terminal on insert)
  Cloning method: Gibson Cloning
Terms and licenses: Academic/Nonprofit Terms; Industry Terms: Not Available to Industry
How to cite: pRRL-mU6-GFPGO2-IRES-mScarletI was a gift from Lukas Dow (Addgene plasmid # 136896 ; http://n2t.net/addgene:136896 ; RRID:Addgene_136896)
